>Addgene plasmid #81323 | pDONR223_ISX_p.T87A | addgene full sequence | sequence record 168454 | Addgene NGS Result
GGCAGTTCCCTACTCTCGCGTTAACGCTAGCATGGATGTTTTCCCAGTCACGACGTTGTAAAACGACGGC
CAGTCTTAAGCTCGGGCCCCAAATAATGATTTTATTTTGACTGATAGTGACCTGTTCGTTGCAACAAATT
GATGAGCAATGCTTTTTTATAATGACAACTTTGTACAAAAAAGTTGGCACCATGTGTGCTGAGGTGGGCC
CTGCTCTCTGCAGGGGTATGGAGAGAAATAGCTTGGGGTGCTGTGAGGCCCCGAAGAAGCTGGGCCTGTC
CTTCTCCATCGAGGCGATCCTAAAGAGGCCTGCCAGGAGGAGTGATATGGACAGACCAGAAGGGCCAGGT
GAAGAGGGCTCCGGAGAAGCTGCGGCCTCAGGCTCTGGGCTAGAAAAGCCTCCAAAGGACCAGCCCCAGG
AAGGAAGGAAGAGCAAGCGGAGGGTTCGTGCCACCTTCACCACTGAGCAGCTGCATGAGCTGGAGAAGAT
CTTCCACTTTACCCACTACCCAGACGTTCACATCCGCAGCCAGCTGGCAGCCAGGATCAACCTCCCAGAA
GCTCGGGTGCAGATCTGGTTCCAGAATCAGCGAGCCAAGTGGCGGAAGCAGGAGAAGATTGGCAACCTGG
GGGCTCCACAGCAGCTGAGTGAAGCCAGTGTGGCCCTGCCCACAAATCTGGATGTGGCTGGGCCCACGTG
GACATCCACTGCTCTGCGCAGGCTGGCTCCTCCCACGAGCTGTTGTCCATCGGCTCAAGATCAGCTGGCC
TCTGCCTGGTTCCCTGCCTGGATCACCCTCCTCCCAGCGCACCCATGGGAAACACAGCCTGTCCCAGGTC
TTCCCATCCATCAAACTTGCATCCCTGTGCTATGCATCCTTCCACCTCCACACCCCAAATGGGGCAGCAT
CTGTGCTACTTCAACATTGCCAACTTTCTTGTACAAAGTTGGCATTATAAGAAAGCATTGCTTATCAATT
TGTTGCAACGAACAGGTCACTATCAGTCAAAATAAAATCATTATTTGCCATCCAGCTGATATCCCCTATA
GTGAGTCGTATTACATGGTCATAGCTGTTTCCTGGCAGCTCTGGCCCGTGTCTCAAAATCTCTGATGTTA
CATTGCACAAGATAAAAATATATCATCATGCCTCCTCTAGACCAGCCAGGACAGAAATGCCTCGACTTCG
CTGCTACCCAAGGTTGCCGGGTGACGCACACCGTGGAAACGGATGAAGGCACGAACCCAGTGGACATAAG
CCTGTTCGGTTCGTAAGCTGTAATGCAAGTAGCGTATGCGCTCACGCAACTGGTCCAGAACCTTGACCGA
ACGCAGCGGTGGTAACGGCGCAGTGGCGGTTTTCATGGCTTGTTATGACTGTTTTTTTGGGGTACAGTCT
ATGCCTCGGGCATCCAAGCAGCAAGCGCGTTACGCCGTGGGTCGATGTTTGATGTTATGGAGCAGCAACG
ATGTTACGCAGCAGGGCAGTCGCCCTAAAACAAAGTTAAACATTATGAGGGAAGCGGTGATCGCCGAAGT
ATCGACTCAACTATCAGAGGTAGTTGGCGTCATCGAGCGCCATCTCGAACCGACGTTGCTGGCCGTACAT
TTGTACGGCTCCGCAGTGGATGGCGGCCTGAAGCCACACAGTGATATTGATTTGCTGGTTACGGTGACCG
TAAGGCTTGATGAAACAACGCGGCGAGCTTTGATCAACGACCTTTTGGAAACTTCGGCTTCCCCTGGAGA
GAGCGAGATTCTCCGCGCTGTAGAAGTCACCATTGTTGTGCACGACGACATCATTCCGTGGCGTTATCCA
GCTAAGCGCGAACTGCAATTTGGAGAATGGCAGCGCAATGACATTCTTGCAGGTATCTTCGAGCCAGCCA
CGATCGACATTGATCTGGCTATCTTGCTGACAAAAGCAAGAGAACATAGCGTTGCCTTGGTAGGTCCAGC
GGCGGAGGAACTCTTTGATCCGGTTCCTGAACAGGATCTATTTGAGGCGCTAAATGAAACCTTAACGCTA
TGGAACTCGCCGCCCGACTGGGCTGGCGATGAGCGAAATGTAGTGCTTACGTTGTCCCGCATTTGGTACA
GCGCAGTAACCGGCAAAATCGCGCCGAAGGATGTCGCTGCCGACTGGGCAATGGAGCGCCTGCCGGCCCA
GTATCAGCCCGTCATACTTGAAGCTAGACAGGCTTATCTTGGACAAGAAGAAGATCGCTTGGCCTCGCGC
GCAGATCAGTTGGAAGAATTTGTCCACTACGTGAAAGGCGAGATCACCAAGGTAGTCGGCAAATAACCCT
CGAGCCACCCATGACCAAAATCCCTTAACGTGAGTTACGCGTCGTTCCACTGAGCGTCAGACCCCGTAGA
AAAGATCAAAGGATCTTCTTGAGATCCTTTTTTTCTGCGCGTAATCTGCTGCTTGCAAACAAAAAAACCA
CCGCTACCAGCGGTGGTTTGTTTGCCGGATCAAGAGCTACCAACTCTTTTTCCGAAGGTAACTGGCTTCA
GCAGAGCGCAGATACCAAATACTGTTCTTCTAGTGTAGCCGTAGTTAGGCCACCACTTCAAGAACTCTGT
AGCACCGCCTACATACCTCGCTCTGCTAATCCTGTTACCAGTGGCTGCTGCCAGTGGCGATAAGTCGTGT
CTTACCGGGTTGGACTCAAGACGATAGTTACCGGATAAGGCGCAGCGGTCGGGCTGAACGGGGGGTTCGT
GCACACAGCCCAGCTTGGAGCGAACGACCTACACCGAACTGAGATACCTACAGCGTGAGCTATGAGAAAG
CGCCACGCTTCCCGAAGGGAGAAAGGCGGACAGGTATCCGGTAAGCGGCAGGGTCGGAACAGGAGAGCGC
ACGAGGGAGCTTCCAGGGGGAAACGCCTGGTATCTTTATAGTCCTGTCGGGTTTCGCCACCTCTGACTTG
AGCGTCGATTTTTGTGATGCTCGTCAGGGGGGCGGAGCCTATGGAAAAACGCCAGCAACGCGGCCTTTTT
ACGGTTCCTGGCCTTTTGCTGGCCTTTTGCTCACATGTTCTTTCCTGCGTTATCCCCTGATTCTGTGGAT
AACCGTATTACCGCCTTTGAGTGAGCTGATACCGCTCGCCGCAGCCGAACGACCGAGCGCAGCGAGTCAG
TGAGCGAGGAAGCGGAAGAGCGCCCAATACGCAAACCGCCTCTCCCCGCGCGTTGGCCGATTCATTAATG
CAGCTGGCACGACAGGTTTCCCGACTGGAAAGCGGGCAGTGAGCGCAACGCAATTAATACGCGTACCGCT
AGCCAGGAAGAGTTTGTAGAAACGCAAAAAGGCCATCCGTCAGGATGGCCTTCTGCTTAGTTTGATGCCT
GGCAGTTTATGGCGGGCGTCCTGCCCGCCACCCTCCGGGCCGTTGCTTCACAACGTTCAAATCCGCTCCC
GGCGGATTTGTCCTACTCAGGAGAGCGTTCACCGACAAACAACAGATAAAACGAAAGGCCCAGTCTTCCG
ACTGAGCCTTTCGTTTTATTTGATGCCT
Features (pLannotate 1.2.2; 12 found; start..end, strand, type, name):
     38..74      -  CDS            lacZα (fragment): LacZα fragment of β-galactosidase; lacZ fragment
     91..186     +  protein_bind   attL3: mutant version of attL; recombination site for the Gateway® LR reaction LR Clonase™
    192..926     +  CDS            ISX: ISX_HUMAN - Also known as RAXLX. Experimental evidence at protein level: Swiss-Prot protein existence level 1. Transcription factor that regulates gene expression in intestine. May participate in vitamin A metabolism most likely by regulating BCO1 expression in the intestine (By similarity). From Homo sapiens (Human).
    931..1026    -  protein_bind   attL3: mutant version of attL; recombination site for the Gateway® LR reaction LR Clonase™
   1045..1063    -  promoter       T7 promoter: promoter for bacteriophage T7 RNA polymerase
   1253..1276    +  promoter       Pc promoter (fragment): intI1 (promoter lies within the coding sequence); class 1 integron promoter
   1452..1508    +  CDS            GmR (fragment): gentamycin acetyltransferase; aacC1; confers resistance to gentamycin
   1515..2306    +  CDS            SmR: aminoglycoside adenylyltransferase (Murphy, 1985); aadA; confers resistance to spectinomycin and streptomycin
   2399..2987    +  rep_origin     ori: high-copy-number ColE1/pMB1/pBR322/pUC origin of replication
   3170..3262    +  CDS            lacI (fragment): lac repressor; lacI; The lac repressor binds to the lac operator to inhibit transcription in E. coli. This inhibition can be relieved by adding lactose or isopropyl-β-D-thiogalactopyranoside (IPTG).
   3317..3344    -  terminator     rrnB T2 terminator: transcription terminator T2 from the E. coli rrnB gene
   3476..3519    +  terminator     rrnB T1 terminator: Escherichia coli rrnB; transcription terminator T1 from the E. coli rrnB gene
