[The description below was written by a language model from this plasmid's Addgene catalogue record and pLannotate feature annotations shown in this document.]
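Description:
pDONR223_ISX_p.T87A is a Gateway entry clone built on the Invitrogen pDONR223 backbone and carrying a variant open reading frame of human ISX (intestine-specific homeobox, also known as RAXLX or Pix-1), a transcription factor that regulates gene expression in the intestine. It is propagated in E. coli from a high-copy ColE1/pUC-type origin and selected with spectinomycin through the aadA (SmR) aminoglycoside adenylyltransferase gene. This gene sits downstream of a class 1 integron Pc promoter fragment and a remnant of a gentamicin resistance gene. Short lacZα and lacI fragments and the rrnB T1 and T2 terminators are backbone leftovers, the terminators helping to insulate the cloning region from read-through transcription.

The ISX coding sequence of about 735 bp is flanked on both sides by attL recombination sites, both of which the automated annotation labels as attL3. These sites allow transfer of the insert into attR-containing destination vectors by an LR Clonase reaction. The record lists no promoter for the insert, so the plasmid serves as a shuttle and not as an expression construct. A T7 promoter lies just outside the downstream attL site and points back toward the insert. The ORF carries the T87A substitution that names the clone, and the record also lists S28G and P57S relative to the reference transcript. It is in the "open" configuration, with no stop codon directly after the insert, so C-terminal fusions to tags supplied by a destination vector are possible. The clone belongs to the Target Accelerator Plasmid Collection, a resource assembled for the systematic functional testing of rare cancer-associated variants.
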