Addgene plasmid #81323: pDONR223_ISX_p.T87A
Purpose: Gateway Donor vector containing ISX , part of the Target Accelerator Plasmid Collection.
Depositing lab: Jesse Boehm & William Hahn & David Root. Depositing organization: Broad Institute. Publication: Systematic Functional Interrogation of Rare Cancer Variants Identifies Oncogenic Alleles. Kim E, Ilic N, Shrestha Y, Zou L, Kamburov A, Zhu C, Yang X, Lubonja R, Tran N, Nguyen C, Lawrence MS, Piccioni F, Bagul M, Doench JG, Chouinard CR, Wu X, Hogstrom L, Natoli T, Tamayo P, Horn H, Corsello SM, Lage K, Root DE, Subramanian A, Golub TR, Getz G, Boehm JS, Hahn WC. Cancer Discov. 2016 Jul;6(7):714-26. doi: 10.1158/2159-8290.CD-16-0160. Epub 2016 May 4. PubMed 27147599.
Backbone
  Vector backbone: pDONR223
  Backbone manufacturer: Invitrogen
  Backbone size w/o insert (bp): 2790
  Vector type: Gateway Entry vector
Growth in bacteria
  Bacterial resistance: Spectinomycin, 50 μg/mL
  Growth temperature: 37°C
  Growth strain: DH5alpha
  Copy number: High Copy
Gene/Insert
  Gene/Insert name: ISX
  Species: H. sapiens (human)
  Mutation: S28G, P57S, T87A
  GenBank ID: NM_001303508.1
  Entrez Gene: ISX (a.k.a. Pix-1, RAXLX)
  Promoter: None
  Cloning method: Gateway Cloning
  Sequencing primers: 5′ M13pUC-fwd; 3′ M13-Rev
Terms and licenses: Academic/Nonprofit Terms; Industry Terms: Not Available to Industry
Depositor comments: Open state: NO stop codon immediately follows insert
How to cite: pDONR223_ISX_p.T87A was a gift from Jesse Boehm & William Hahn & David Root (Addgene plasmid # 81323 ; http://n2t.net/addgene:81323 ; RRID:Addgene_81323)
