>Addgene plasmid #81323 | pDONR223_ISX_p.T87A | depositor partial sequence | sequence record 154642 | Insert sequence
ATGTGTGCTGAGGTGGGCCCTGCTCTCTGCAGGGGTATGGAGAGAAATAGCTTGGGGTGCTGTGAGGCCC
CGAAGAAGCTGGGCCTGTCCTTCTCCATCGAGGCGATCCTAAAGAGGCCTGCCAGGAGGAGTGATATGGA
CAGACCAGAAGGGCCAGGTGAAGAGGGCTCCGGAGAAGCTGCGGCCTCAGGCTCTGGGCTAGAAAAGCCT
CCAAAGGACCAGCCCCAGGAAGGAAGGAAGAGCAAGCGGAGGGTTCGTGCCACCTTCACCACTGAGCAGC
TGCATGAGCTGGAGAAGATCTTCCACTTTACCCACTACCCAGACGTTCACATCCGCAGCCAGCTGGCAGC
CAGGATCAACCTCCCAGAAGCTCGGGTGCAGATCTGGTTCCAGAATCAGCGAGCCAAGTGGCGGAAGCAG
GAGAAGATTGGCAACCTGGGGGCTCCACAGCAGCTGAGTGAAGCCAGTGTGGCCCTGCCCACAAATCTGG
ATGTGGCTGGGCCCACGTGGACATCCACTGCTCTGCGCAGGCTGGCTCCTCCCACGAGCTGTTGTCCATC
GGCTCAAGATCAGCTGGCCTCTGCCTGGTTCCCTGCCTGGATCACCCTCCTCCCAGCGCACCCATGGGAA
ACACAGCCTGTCCCAGGTCTTCCCATCCATCAAACTTGCATCCCTGTGCTATGCATCCTTCCACCTCCAC
ACCCCAAATGGGGCAGCATCTGTGCTACTTCAACA
